Addgene plasmid #99545: YIp128-P30-His-pol30(K127/164R)
Purpose: Yeast integrative vector for expression of His-tagged POL30 (PCNA) mutant K127/164R; Leu2 marker
Depositing lab: Helle Ulrich. Depositing organization: Cancer Research UK. Publication: Detection of PCNA modifications in Saccharomyces cerevisiae. Davies AA, Ulrich HD. Methods Mol Biol. 2012;920:543-67. doi: 10.1007/978-1-61779-998-3_36. PubMed 22941627.
Backbone
  Vector backbone: YIplac128
  Backbone manufacturer: Gietz & Sugino (1988) Gene 74:527-34
  Backbone size w/o insert (bp): 4293
  Vector type: Yeast Expression
  Selectable markers: LEU2
Growth in bacteria
  Bacterial resistance: Ampicillin, 100 μg/mL
  Growth temperature: 37°C
  Growth strain: DH5alpha
  Copy number: High Copy
Gene/Insert
  Gene/Insert name: POL30 (alt name: PCNA)
  Species: S. cerevisiae (budding yeast)
  Insert size (bp): 1569
  Mutation: K127R, K164R
  Entrez Gene: POL30 (a.k.a. YBR088C)
  Promoter: POL30
  Tag / fusion protein: 6xHis (N terminal on insert)
  Cloning method: Restriction Enzyme; 5′ cloning site EcoRI (unknown if destroyed); 3′ cloning site SphI (unknown if destroyed)
  Sequencing primers: 5′ M13fwd; 3′ M13rev
Terms and licenses: Academic/Nonprofit Terms; Industry Terms: Not Available to Industry
Depositor comments: The ORF is followed by the ADH1 transcription terminator; digest with BbsI or XcmI for integration into LEU2. Please see secondary publication PMID: 19107412 for more information about this plasmid.
How to cite: YIp128-P30-His-pol30(K127/164R) was a gift from Helle Ulrich (Addgene plasmid # 99545 ; http://n2t.net/addgene:99545 ; RRID:Addgene_99545)
