[The description below was written by a language model from this plasmid's Addgene catalogue record and pLannotate feature annotations shown in this document.]
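Description:
YIp128-P30-His-pol30(K127/164R) is a yeast integrating plasmid built on the YIplac128 backbone for expressing a mutant form of Saccharomyces cerevisiae PCNA (POL30). It has no yeast replication origin or centromere in the annotated sequence, so it is maintained in yeast only after recombination into the genome. The depositor notes that linearising within the LEU2 marker directs integration to the LEU2 locus, and transformants are selected by leucine prototrophy through the plasmid-borne LEU2 promoter and coding sequence. In E. coli it propagates as a high-copy plasmid through a ColE1/pUC-type origin and is selected with ampicillin via the β-lactamase gene. Remnants of the lacZα/lac promoter cloning region, together with short lacI, rop and bom fragments, are carried over from the backbone.

The insert, cloned between EcoRI and SphI, places the POL30 open reading frame under its own POL30 promoter. The upstream genomic segment carries a small fragment annotated as the NHP6B gene, presumably brought in with the promoter region. An N-terminal 6xHis tag precedes the coding sequence, and the ADH1 transcription terminator follows it. The two substitutions, K127R and K164R, replace lysines with arginines. These residues are well known as the main sites of PCNA SUMOylation and ubiquitylation, so the mutant should no longer be modified at them. Consistent with the associated methods publication on detecting PCNA modifications in yeast, the His tag allows affinity purification of PCNA from cell extracts. This allele would probably serve as a modification-deficient control or as a tool for studying the roles of these lysines in replication and DNA damage tolerance, although the record does not say so explicitly.
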