Features (pLannotate 1.2.2; 16 found; start..end, strand, type, name):
     32..130     +  CDS            NHP6B (fragment): NHP6B_YEAST - Also known as NHPB. Experimental evidence at protein level: Swiss-Prot protein existence level 1. DNA-binding protein that induces severe bending of DNA. Required for DNA-binding by the FACT complex, a general chromatin factor that acts to reorganize nucleosomes. The FACT complex is involved in multiple processes that require DNA as a template such as mRNA elongation, DNA replication and DNA repair. Also augments the fidelity of transcription by RNA polymerase III independently of any role in the FACT complex. Required for transcriptional initiation fidelity of some but not all t
    576..593     +  CDS            6xHis: 6xHis affinity tag
    606..1379    +  CDS            POL30: PCNA_YEAST - Experimental evidence at protein level: Swiss-Prot protein existence level 1. This protein is an auxiliary protein of DNA polymerase delta and is involved in the control of eukaryotic DNA replication by increasing the polymerase's processibility during elongation of the leading strand. Involved in DNA repair. From Saccharomyces cerevisiae (strain ATCC 204508 / S288c) (Baker's yeast).
   1404..1591    +  terminator     ADH1 terminator: S. cerevisiae ADH1; transcription terminator for the S. cerevisiae alcohol dehydrogenase 1 (ADH1) gene
   1639..1655    -  protein_bind   lac operator: The lac repressor binds to the lac operator to inhibit transcription in E. coli. This inhibition can be relieved by adding lactose or isopropyl-β-D-thiogalactopyranoside (IPTG). lac repressor encoded by lacI
   1663..1693    -  promoter       lac promoter: promoter for the E. coli lac operon
   1708..1729    -  protein_bind   CAP binding site: CAP binding activates transcription in the presence of cAMP. E. coli catabolite activator protein
   1742..1834    -  CDS            lacI (fragment): lac repressor; lacI; The lac repressor binds to the lac operator to inhibit transcription in E. coli. This inhibition can be relieved by adding lactose or isopropyl-β-D-thiogalactopyranoside (IPTG).
   2017..2605    -  rep_origin     ori: high-copy-number ColE1/pMB1/pBR322/pUC origin of replication
   2776..3636    -  CDS            AmpR: β-lactamase; bla; confers resistance to ampicillin, carbenicillin, and related antibiotics
   3637..3741    -  promoter       AmpR promoter: bla
   3829..4234    +  promoter       LEU2 promoter: S. cerevisiae LEU2
   4235..5326    +  CDS            LEU2: LEU3_YEAST - Experimental evidence at protein level: Swiss-Prot protein existence level 1. Catalyzes the oxidation of 3-carboxy-2-hydroxy-4- methylpentanoate (3-isopropylmalate) to 3-carboxy-4-methyl-2- oxopentanoate. The product decarboxylates to 4-methyl-2 oxopentanoate. From Saccharomyces cerevisiae (strain ATCC 204508 / S288c) (Baker's yeast).
   5441..5476    +  CDS            rop (fragment): Rop protein, which maintains plasmids at low copy number; rop
   5578..5677    +  misc_feature   bom (fragment): basis of mobility region from pBR322
   5683..21      -  CDS            lacZα (fragment) (across the origin): LacZα fragment of β-galactosidase; lacZ fragment
>Addgene plasmid #99545 | YIp128-P30-His-pol30(K127/164R) | addgene full sequence | sequence record 191859 | Addgene NGS Result
GTAAAACGACGGCCAGTGAATTCGCCCTTATTCCTTAACTGCTGAAGAAAAGCAACCCTATGAATCTAAG
GCTCAAGCAGACAAGAAGAGATACGAATCTGAAAAGGAATTGTACAATGCTACACGTGCTTGATCTAACA
ACTCAATGTTCTCTACCTCCCATACAACGTACTTTTGAAACTTCAGAAAGAAGTTGAGTAGGTTGCATTA
TGTGTTATTATTATTACTATTATCATTATTTTACTTATATATCCTTCTTTTCTTTTATGTATTCTCTTCC
TTTTTCGCACAACTTATGCTGATTCTTCAATATCTAATTATTTAGCATTTTTCTTCTCCATCCGACGCAC
CAAAACGCGAAACGCGTAACTTTTTTTTTGGATTTCAACTGATAGTTTTCGTACTTTGCTTCCTCTGGTA
CATAAAATTATATATAAGAAACACTTTTGCTTTAGCCTTCCTTTCTTTCCACTTGCACCTTTCACTTTCG
CCGTCCTTTTTCACTCACAGCAACAAGCAGCAAGCACTAAGTACGCAGTCAAAAGAGAGAAAAAGGATCC
AATATGAGAGGATCTCACCATCACCATCACCATGGCCCGGGAAAAATGTTAGAAGCAAAATTTGAAGAAG
CATCCCTTTTCAAGAGAATAATTGATGGTTTCAAAGATTGTGTCCAGTTGGTCAATTTCCAATGTAAAGA
AGATGGTATCATTGCACAAGCTGTCGATGACTCAAGAGTTCTATTGGTCTCCTTGGAAATAGGTGTCGAA
GCCTTCCAAGAATATAGATGTGACCATCCTGTTACGTTAGGTATGGATCTAACCTCACTAAGTAAAATCC
TACGTTGTGGTAACAACACCGATACATTAACACTAATTGCTGACAACACACCGGATTCCATCATCTTATT
ATTTGAGGATACCAAGAAAGACCGTATAGCCGAATACTCTCTGAAATTGATGGATATCGATGCTGATTTC
TTAAGAATTGAAGAATTACAGTACGACTCCACCCTGTCATTGCCATCTTCCGAATTCTCTAAAATTGTTC
GTGACTTGTCCCAATTGAGTGATTCTATTAATATCATGATAACCAGAGAAACAATAAAGTTTGTAGCTGA
CGGTGATATCGGATCAGGTTCAGTCATAATAAAACCATTCGTGGATATGGAACATCCTGAAACAAGCATC
AAACTTGAAATGGATCAACCTGTCGACTTGACGTTCGGAGCTAAATATTTATTGGACATCATTAAGGGCT
CCTCCCTTTCTGATAGAGTTGGTATCAGGCTCTCCAGCGAAGCTCCTGCTTTATTCCAATTTGATTTGAA
GAGTGGGTTCCTACAGTTTTTCTTGGCTCCTAAATTTAATGACGAAGAATAACTGCAGCCAAGCTAATTC
CGGGCGAATTTCTTATGATTTATGATTTTTATTATTAAATAAGTTATAAAAAAAATAAGTGTATACAAAT
TTTAAAGTGACTCTTAGGTTTTAAAACGAAAATTCTTATTCTTGAGTAACTCTTTCCTGTAGGTCAGGTT
GCTTTCTCAGGTATAGCATGAGGTCGCTCTTATTGACCACACCTCTACCGGCATGCAAGCTTGGCGTAAT
CATGGTCATAGCTGTTTCCTGTGTGAAATTGTTATCCGCTCACAATTCCACACAACATACGAGCCGGAAG
CATAAAGTGTAAAGCCTGGGGTGCCTAATGAGTGAGCTAACTCACATTAATTGCGTTGCGCTCACTGCCC
GCTTTCCAGTCGGGAAACCTGTCGTGCCAGCTGCATTAATGAATCGGCCAACGCGCGGGGAGAGGCGGTT
TGCGTATTGGGCGCTCTTCCGCTTCCTCGCTCACTGACTCGCTGCGCTCGGTCGTTCGGCTGCGGCGAGC
GGTATCAGCTCACTCAAAGGCGGTAATACGGTTATCCACAGAATCAGGGGATAACGCAGGAAAGAACATG
TGAGCAAAAGGCCAGCAAAAGGCCAGGAACCGTAAAAAGGCCGCGTTGCTGGCGTTTTTCCATAGGCTCC
GCCCCCCTGACGAGCATCACAAAAATCGACGCTCAAGTCAGAGGTGGCGAAACCCGACAGGACTATAAAG
ATACCAGGCGTTTCCCCCTGGAAGCTCCCTCGTGCGCTCTCCTGTTCCGACCCTGCCGCTTACCGGATAC
CTGTCCGCCTTTCTCCCTTCGGGAAGCGTGGCGCTTTCTCATAGCTCACGCTGTAGGTATCTCAGTTCGG
TGTAGGTCGTTCGCTCCAAGCTGGGCTGTGTGCACGAACCCCCCGTTCAGCCCGACCGCTGCGCCTTATC
CGGTAACTATCGTCTTGAGTCCAACCCGGTAAGACACGACTTATCGCCACTGGCAGCAGCCACTGGTAAC
AGGATTAGCAGAGCGAGGTATGTAGGCGGTGCTACAGAGTTCTTGAAGTGGTGGCCTAACTACGGCTACA
CTAGAAGAACAGTATTTGGTATCTGCGCTCTGCTGAAGCCAGTTACCTTCGGAAAAAGAGTTGGTAGCTC
TTGATCCGGCAAACAAACCACCGCTGGTAGCGGTGGTTTTTTTGTTTGCAAGCAGCAGATTACGCGCAGA
AAAAAAGGATCTCAAGAAGATCCTTTGATCTTTTCTACGGGGTCTGACGCTCAGTGGAACGAAAACTCAC
GTTAAGGGATTTTGGTCATGAGATTATCAAAAAGGATCTTCACCTAGATCCTTTTAAATTAAAAATGAAG
TTTTAAATCAATCTAAAGTATATATGAGTAAACTTGGTCTGACAGTTACCAATGCTTAATCAGTGAGGCA
CCTATCTCAGCGATCTGTCTATTTCGTTCATCCATAGTTGCCTGACTCCCCGTCGTGTAGATAACTACGA
TACGGGAGGGCTTACCATCTGGCCCCAGTGCTGCAATGATACCGCGAGACCCACGCTCACCGGCTCCAGA
TTTATCAGCAATAAACCAGCCAGCCGGAAGGGCCGAGCGCAGAAGTGGTCCTGCAACTTTATCCGCCTCC
ATCCAGTCTATTAATTGTTGCCGGGAAGCTAGAGTAAGTAGTTCGCCAGTTAATAGTTTGCGCAACGTTG
TTGCCATTGCTACAGGCATCGTGGTGTCACGCTCGTCGTTTGGTATGGCTTCATTCAGCTCCGGTTCCCA
ACGATCAAGGCGAGTTACATGATCCCCCATGTTGTGCAAAAAAGCGGTTAGCTCCTTCGGTCCTCCGATC
GTTGTCAGAAGTAAGTTGGCCGCAGTGTTATCACTCATGGTTATGGCAGCACTGCATAATTCTCTTACTG
TCATGCCATCCGTAAGATGCTTTTCTGTGACTGGTGAGTACTCAACCAAGTCATTCTGAGAATAGTGTAT
GCGGCGACCGAGTTGCTCTTGCCCGGCGTCAATACGGGATAATACCGCGCCACATAGCAGAACTTTAAAA
GTGCTCATCATTGGAAAACGTTCTTCGGGGCGAAAACTCTCAAGGATCTTACCGCTGTTGAGATCCAGTT
CGATGTAACCCACTCGTGCACCCAACTGATCTTCAGCATCTTTTACTTTCACCAGCGTTTCTGGGTGAGC
AAAAACAGGAAGGCAAAATGCCGCAAAAAAGGGAATAAGGGCGACACGGAAATGTTGAATACTCATACTC
TTCCTTTTTCAATATTATTGAAGCATTTATCAGGGTTATTGTCTCATGAGCGGATACATATTTGAATGTA
TTTAGAAAAATAAACAAATAGGGGTTCCGCGCACATTTCCCCGAAAAGTGCCACCTGACGTCTAAGAAAC
CATTATTATCATGACATTAACCTATAAAAATAGGCGTATCACGAGGCCAACTGTGGGAATACTCAGGTAT
CGTAAGATGCAAGAGTTCGAATCTCTTAGCAACCATTATTTTTTTCCTCAACATAACGAGAACACACAGG
GGCGCTATCGCACAGAATCAAATTCGATGACTGGAAATTTTTTGTTAATTTCAGAGGTCGCCTGACGCAT
ATACCTTTTTCAACTGAAAAATTGGGAGAAAAAGGAAAGGTGAGAGCGCCGGAACCGGCTTTTCATATAG
AATAGAGAAGCGTTCATGACTAAATGCTTGCATCACAATACTTGAAGTTGACAATATTATTTAAGGACCT
ATTGTTTTTTCCAATAGGTGGTTAGCAATCGTCTTACTTTCTAACTTTTCTTACCTTTTACATTTCAGCA
ATATATATATATATTTCAAGGATATACCATTCTAATGTCTGCCCCTAAGAAGATCGTCGTTTTGCCAGGT
GACCACGTTGGTCAAGAAATCACAGCCGAAGCCATTAAGGTTCTTAAAGCTATTTCTGATGTTCGTTCCA
ATGTCAAGTTCGATTTCGAAAATCATTTAATTGGTGGTGCTGCTATCGATGCTACAGGTGTTCCACTTCC
AGATGAGGCGCTGGAAGCCTCCAAGAAGGCTGATGCCGTTTTGTTAGGTGCTGTGGGTGGTCCTAAATGG
GGTACAGGTAGTGTTAGACCTGAACAAGGTTTACTAAAAATCCGTAAAGAACTTCAATTGTACGCCAACT
TAAGACCATGTAACTTTGCATCCGACTCTCTTTTAGACTTATCTCCAATCAAGCCACAATTTGCTAAAGG
TACTGACTTCGTTGTTGTCAGAGAATTAGTGGGAGGTATTTACTTTGGTAAGAGAAAGGAAGACGATGGT
GATGGTGTCGCTTGGGATAGTGAACAATACACCGTTCCAGAAGTGCAAAGAATCACAAGAATGGCCGCTT
TCATGGCCCTACAACATGAGCCACCATTGCCTATTTGGTCCTTGGATAAAGCTAATGTTTTGGCCTCTTC
AAGATTATGGAGAAAAACTGTGGAGGAAACCATCAAGAACGAATTTCCTACATTGAAGGTTCAACATCAA
TTGATTGATTCTGCCGCCATGATCCTAGTTAAGAACCCAACCCACCTAAATGGTATTATAATCACCAGCA
ACATGTTTGGTGATATCATCTCCGATGAAGCCTCCGTTATCCCAGGTTCCTTGGGTTTGTTGCCATCTGC
GTCCTTGGCCTCTTTGCCAGACAAGAACACCGCATTTGGTTTGTACGAACCATGCCACGGTTCTGCTCCA
GATTTGCCAAAGAATAAGGTCAACCCTATCGCCACTATCTTGTCTGCTGCAATGATGTTGAAATTGTCAT
TGAACTTGCCTGAAGAAGGTAAGGCCATTGAAGATGCAGTTAAAAAGGTTTTGGATGCAGGTATCAGAAC
TGGTGATTTAGGTGGTTCCAACAGTACCACCGAAGTCGGTGATGCTGTCGCCGAAGAAGTTAAGAAAATC
CTTGCTTAAAAAGATTCTCTTTTTTTATGATATTTGTACATAAACTTTATAAATGAAATTCATAATAGAA
ACGACACGAAATTACAAAATGGAATATGTTCATAGGGTAGGCCCTTTCGTCTCGCGCGTTTCGGTGATGA
CGGTGAAAACCTCTGACACATGCAGCTCCCGGAGACGGTCACAGCTTGTCTGTAAGCGGATGCCGGGAGC
AGACAAGCCCGTCAGGGCGCGTCAGCGGGTGTTGGCGGGTGTCGGGGCTGGCTTAACTATGCGGCATCAG
AGCAGATTGTACTGAGAGTGCACCATATGCGGTGTGAAATACCGCACAGATGCGTAAGGAGAAAATACCG
CATCAGGCGCCATTCGCCATTCAGGCTGCGCAACTGTTGGGAAGGGCGATCGGTGCGGGCCTCTTCGCTA
TTACGCCAGCTGGCGAAAGGGGGATGTGCTGCAAGGCGATTAAGTTGGGTAACGCCAGGGTTTTCCCAGT
CACGACGTT
